Addgene plasmid #170876: pUPD2+p35SoTMV
Purpose: Phytobrick - p35SoTMV
Depositing lab: Markita Landry. Depositing organization: University of California, Berkeley. Publication: A Ratiometric Dual Color Luciferase Reporter for Fast Characterization of Transcriptional Regulatory Elements in Plants. Gonzalez-Grandio E, Demirer GS, Ma W, Brady S, Landry MP. ACS Synth Biol. 2021 Sep 14. doi: 10.1021/acssynbio.1c00248. PubMed 34520169.
Backbone
  Vector backbone: pUPD2
  Backbone manufacturer: Diego Orzaez Lab
  Backbone size w/o insert (bp): 2105
  Vector type: Plant Expression
Growth in bacteria
  Bacterial resistance: Chloramphenicol, 25 μg/mL
  Growth temperature: 37°C
  Growth strain: DH5alpha
  Copy number: High Copy
Gene/Insert
  Gene/Insert name: p35SoTMV (alt name: 35S Cauliflower mosaic virus with Tobacco Mosaic Virus omega enhancer)
  Species: Cauliflower Mosaic Virus and Tobacco Mosaic Virus
  Insert size (bp): 442
  Mutation: 214C>T and 229C>T to remove BbsI restriction sites
  Cloning method: Restriction Enzyme; 5′ cloning site Esp3I (destroyed during cloning); 3′ cloning site Esp3I (destroyed during cloning)
  Sequencing primers: 5′ ATAGGCGTATCACGAGGCAG; 3′ CGAGTCAGTGAGCGAGGAAG
Terms and licenses: Academic/Nonprofit Terms; Industry Terms: Not Available to Industry
Depositor comments: Insert can be excised by BsaI digestion . Please visit https://www.biorxiv.org/content/10.1101/2021.05.26.443018v2 to read the preprint on bioRxiv
How to cite: pUPD2+p35SoTMV was a gift from Markita Landry (Addgene plasmid # 170876 ; http://n2t.net/addgene:170876 ; RRID:Addgene_170876)
