[The description below was written by a language model from this plasmid's Addgene catalogue record and pLannotate feature annotations shown in this document.]
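Description:
pUPD2+p35SoTMV is a Phytobrick part plasmid: a small, high-copy E. coli entry vector that stores a single standardized plant regulatory element rather than a complete expression unit. The backbone is pUPD2, a universal domestication vector of about 2.1 kb, and the full sequenced construct is 2,547 nt. It replicates in bacteria from a ColE1/pUC-type origin and is selected with chloramphenicol through a cat gene driven by its native promoter and followed by the lambda t0 terminator. Additional bacterial terminators, including a his operon terminator, together with remnants of BioBrick prefix and suffix sequences and a fragment of a pUC multiple cloning site, flank the part and insulate it from the rest of the backbone.

The 442 bp insert combines the cauliflower mosaic virus 35S promoter, a strong constitutive plant promoter that includes its minimal core region, with the tobacco mosaic virus omega leader immediately downstream, a 5' untranslated sequence that enhances translation. Two point substitutions (214C>T and 229C>T) were introduced to eliminate internal BbsI sites, making the part compatible with Type IIS assembly. The part was cloned through Esp3I sites that were destroyed in the process, and it can be released by BsaI digestion for Golden Gate-style assembly into plant transcriptional units. Although catalogued as a plant expression vector, it carries no coding sequence, plant terminator or plant selection marker, so it acts as a promoter-plus-5'UTR building block. The associated work concerns a ratiometric dual-colour luciferase reporter for characterizing plant transcriptional regulatory elements, but the record does not state what role this part plays in that system.
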