Features (pLannotate 1.2.2; 12 found; start..end, strand, type, name):
     25..370     +  promoter       CaMV 35S promoter: strong constitutive promoter from cauliflower mosaic virus
    322..368     +  promoter       minimal CaMV 35S promoter: minimal 35S promoter from cauliflower mosaic virus
    390..445     +  misc_feature   TMV Ω: translational enhancer from the tobacco mosaic virus 5'-leader sequence (Gallie et al., 1988)
    447..462     -  misc_feature   MCS (fragment): pUC18/19 multiple cloning site
    484..503     +  misc_feature   BioBrick suffix: universal suffix for all parts
    504..561     +  terminator     his operon terminator: This putative transcriptin terminator from the E. coli his operon has a 2-bp deletion introduced during synthesis. Its efficiency has not been determined.
    756..1344    -  rep_origin     ori: high-copy-number ColE1/pMB1/pBR322/pUC origin of replication
   1527..1621    -  terminator     lambda t0 terminator: transcription terminator from phage lambda
   1645..2301    -  CDS            cat: CAT_ECOLX - Experimental evidence at protein level: Swiss-Prot protein existence level 1. This enzyme is an effector of chloramphenicol resistance in bacteria. From Escherichia coli. This protein is used as a marker in many commonly used cloning vectors, such as pACYC184.
   2302..2399    -  promoter       cat promoter: promoter of the E. coli cat gene encoding chloramphenicol acetyltransferase
   2485..2528    -  terminator     bacterial terminator: putative bacterial transcription terminator
   2531..5       +  misc_feature   BioBrick prefix (across the origin): BioBrick prefix for parts that do not start with "ATG"
>Addgene plasmid #170876 | pUPD2+p35SoTMV | addgene full sequence | sequence record 335112 | Addgene NGS Result
TAGAGCGATGAGTGGTCTCGGGAGTGAGACTTTTCAACAAAGGGTAATATCGGGAAACCTCCTCGGATTC
CATTGCCCAGCTATCTGTCACTTCATCGAAAGGACAGTAGAAAAGGAAGGTGGCTCCTACAAATGCCATC
ATTGCGATAAAGGAAAGGCTATCGTTCAAGATGCCTCTACCGACAGTGGTCCCAAAGATGGACCCCCACC
CACGAGGAACATCGTGGAAAAAGAAGATGTTCCAACCACGTCCTCAAAGCAAGTGGATTGATGTGATATC
TCCACTGACGTAAGGGATGACGCACAATCCCACTATCCTTCGCAAGACCCTTCCTCTATATAAGGAAGTT
CATTTCATTTGGAGAGGACAGGCTTCTTGAGATCCTTCAACAATTACCAACAACAACAAACAACAAACAA
CATTACAATTACTATTTACAATTACAGTCGACTCTAGAGGATAATGTGAGACCACTCATCGCGACTAGTA
GCGGCCGCTGCAGTCCGGCAAAAAAGGGCAAGGTGTCACCACCCTGCCCTTTTTCTTTAAAACCGAAAAG
ATTACTTCGCGTTATGCAGGCTTCCTCGCTCACTGACTCGCTGCGCTCGGTCGTTCGGCTGCGGCGAGCG
GTATCAGCTCACTCAAAGGCGGTAATACGGTTATCCACAGAATCAGGGGATAACGCAGGAAAGAACATGT
GAGCAAAAGGCCAGCAAAAGGCCAGGAACCGTAAAAAGGCCGCGTTGCTGGCGTTTTTCCACAGGCTCCG
CCCCCCTGACGAGCATCACAAAAATCGACGCTCAAGTCAGAGGTGGCGAAACCCGACAGGACTATAAAGA
TACCAGGCGTTTCCCCCTGGAAGCTCCCTCGTGCGCTCTCCTGTTCCGACCCTGCCGCTTACCGGATACC
TGTCCGCCTTTCTCCCTTCGGGAAGCGTGGCGCTTTCTCATAGCTCACGCTGTAGGTATCTCAGTTCGGT
GTAGGTCGTTCGCTCCAAGCTGGGCTGTGTGCACGAACCCCCCGTTCAGCCCGACCGCTGCGCCTTATCC
GGTAACTATCGTCTTGAGTCCAACCCGGTAAGACACGACTTATCGCCACTGGCAGCAGCCACTGGTAACA
GGATTAGCAGAGCGAGGTATGTAGGCGGTGCTACAGAGTTCTTGAAGTGGTGGCCTAACTACGGCTACAC
TAGAAGAACAGTATTTGGTATCTGCGCTCTGCTGAAGCCAGTTACCTTCGGAAAAAGAGTTGGTAGCTCT
TGATCCGGCAAACAAACCACCGCTGGTAGCGGTGGTTTTTTTGTTTGCAAGCAGCAGATTACGCGCAGAA
AAAAAGGATCTCAAGAAGATCCTTTGATCTTTTCTACGGGGTCTGACGCTCAGTGGAACGAAAACTCACG
TTAAGGGATTTTGGTCATGAGATTATCAAAAAGGATCTTCACCTAGATCCTTTTAAATTAAAAATGAAGT
TTTAAATCAATCTAAAGTATATATGAGTAAACTTGGTCTGACAGCTCGAGGCTTGGATTCTCACCAATAA
AAAACGCCCGGCGGCAACCGAGCGTTCTGAACAAATCCAGATGGAGTTCTGAGGTCATTACTGGATCTAT
CAACAGGAGTCCAAGCGAGCTCGATATCAAATTACGCCCCGCCCTGCCACTCGTCGCAGTACTGTTGTAA
TTCATTAAGCATTCTGCCGACATGGAAGCCATCACAAACGGCATGATGAACCTGAATCGCCAGCGGCATC
AGCACCTTGTCGCCTTGCGTATAATATTTGCCCATGGTGAAAACGGGGGCGAAGAAGTTGTCCATATTGG
CCACGTTTAAATCAAAACTGGTGAAACTCACCCAGGGATTGGCTGATACGAAAAACATATTCTCAATAAA
CCCTTTAGGGAAATAGGCCAGGTTTTCACCGTAACACGCCACATCTTGCGAATATATGTGTAGAAACTGC
CGGAAATCGTCGTGGTATTCACTCCAGAGTGATGAAAACGTTTCAGTTTGCTCATGGAAAACGGTGTAAC
AAGGGTGAACACTATCCCATATCACCAGCTCACCGTCTTTCATTGCCATACGAAATTCCGGATGAGCATT
CATCAGGCGGGCAAGAATGTGAATAAAGGCCGGATAAAACTTGTGCTTATTTTTCTTTACGGTCTTTAAA
AAGGCCGTAATATCCAGCTGAACGGTCTGGTTATAGGTACATTGAGCAACTGACTGAAATGCCTCAAAAT
GTTCTTTACGATGCCATTGGGATATATCAACGGTGGTATATCCAGTGATTTTTTTCTCCATTTTAGCTTC
CTTAGCTCCTGAAAATCTCGATAACTCAAAAAATACGCCCGGTAGTGATCTTATTTCATTATGGTGAAAG
TTGGAACCTCTTACGTGCCCGATCAACTCGAGTGCCACCTGACGTCTAAGAAACCATTATTATCATGACA
TTAACCTATAAAAATAGGCGTATCACGAGGCAGAATTTCAGATAAAAAAAATCCTTAGCTTTCGCTAAGG
ATGATTTCTGGAATTCGCGGCCGCTTC
